>Addgene plasmid #202826 | lentiCRISPRv2-sgRNAs-del-SCN8A-SVA-BFP | addgene full sequence | sequence record 405885 | Addgene NGS Result
CCACTGTCCTTTCCTAATAAAATGAGGAAATTGCATCGCATTGTCTGAGTAGGTGTCATTCTATTCTGGG
GGGTGGGGTGGGGCAGGACAGCAAGGGGGAGGATTGGGAAGACAATAGCAGGCATGCTGGGGATGCGGTG
GGCTCTATGGCTTCTGAGGCGGAAAGAACCAGCTGGGGCTCTAGGGGGTATCCCC
[124 nt withheld, positions 196-319]
C
[91 nt withheld, positions 321-411]
A
[49 nt withheld, positions 413-461]
CCTTTGACGTTGGAGTCCACGTTCTTT
[37 nt withheld, positions 489-525]
ACCCTATCTCGGTCTATTCTTTTGATTTATAAGGGATTTTGCCGATTTCGGCCTATTGGTTAAAAAATGA
GCTGATTTAACAAAAATTTAACGCGAATTAATTCTGTGGAATGTGTGTCAGTTAGGGTGTGGAAAGTCCC
CAGGCTCCCCAGCAGGCAGAAGTATGCAAAGCATGCATCTCAATTAGTCAGCAACCAGGTGTGGAAAGTC
CCCAGGCTCCCCAGCAGGCAGAAGTATGCAAAGCATGCATCTCAATTAGTCAGCAACCATAGTCCCGCCC
CTAACTCCGCCCATCCCGCCCCTAACTCCGCCCAGTTCCGCCCATTCTCCGCCCCATGGCTGACTAATTT
TTTTTATTTATGCAGAGGCCGAGGCCGCCTCTGCCTCTGAGCTATTCCAGAAGTAGTGAGGAGGCTTTTT
TGGAGGCCTAGGCTTTTGCAAAAAGCTCCCGGGAGCTTGTATATCCATTTTCGGATCTGATCAGCACGTG
TTGACAATTAATCATCGGCATAGTATATCGGCATAGTATAATACGACAAGGTGAGGAACTAAACCATGGC
CAAGTTGACCAGTGCCGTTCCGGTGCTCACCGCGCGCGACGTCGCCGGAGCGGTCGAGTTCTGGACCGAC
CGGCTCGGGTTCTCCCGGGACTTCGTGGAGGACGACTTCGCCGGTGTGGTCCGGGACGACGTGACCCTGT
TCATCAGCGCGGTCCAGGACCAGGTGGTGCCGGACAACACCCTGGCCTGGGTGTGGGTGCGCGGCCTGGA
CGAGCTGTACGCCGAGTGGTCGGAGGTCGTGTCCACGAACTTCCGGGACGCCTCCGGGCCGGCCATGACC
GAGATCGGCGAGCAGCCGTGGGGGCGGGAGTTCGCCCTGCGCGACCCGGCCGGCAACTGCGTGCACTTCG
TGGCCGAGGAGCAGGACTGACACGTGCTACGAGATTTCGATTCCACCGCCGCCTTCTATGAAAGGTTGGG
CTTCGGAATCGTTTTCCGGGACGCCGGCTGGATGATCCTCCAGCGCGGGGATCTCATGCTGGAGTTCTTC
GCCCACCCCAACTTGTTTATTGCAGCTTATAATGGTTACAAATAAAGCAATAGCATCACAAATTTCACAA
ATAAAGCATTTTTTTCACTGCATTCTAGTTGTGGTTTGTCCAAACTCATCAATGTATCTTATCATGTCTG
TATACCGTCGACCTCTAGCTAGAGCTTGGCGTAATCATGGTCATAGCTGTTTCCTGTGTGAAATTGTTAT
CCGCTCACAATTCCACACAACATACGAGCCGGAAGCATAAAGTGTAAAGCCTGGGGTGCCTAATGAGTGA
GCTAACTCACATTAATTGCGTTGCGCTCACTGCCCGCTTTCCAGTCGGGAAACCTGTCGTGCCAGCTGCA
TTAATGAATCGGCCAACGCGCGGGGAGAGGCGGTTTGCGTATTGGGCGCTCTTCCGCTTCCTCGCTCACT
GACTCGCTGCGCTCGGTCGTTCGGCTGCGGCGAGCGGTATCAGCTCACTCAAAGGCGGTAATACGGTTAT
CCACAGAATCAGGGGATAACGCAGGAAAGAACATGTGAGCAAAAGGCCAGCAAAAGGCCAGGAACCGTAA
AAAGGCCGCGTTGCTGGCGTTTTTCCATAGGCTCCGCCCCCCTGACGAGCATCACAAAAATCGACGCTCA
AGTCAGAGGTGGCGAAACCCGACAGGACTATAAAGATACCAGGCGTTTCCCCCTGGAAGCTCCCTCGTGC
GCTCTCCTGTTCCGACCCTGCCGCTTACCGGATACCTGTCCGCCTTTCTCCCTTCGGGAAGCGTGGCGCT
TTCTCATAGCTCACGCTGTAGGTATCTCAGTTCGGTGTAGGTCGTTCGCTCCAAGCTGGGCTGTGTGCAC
GAACCCCCCGTTCAGCCCGACCGCTGCGCCTTATCCGGTAACTATCGTCTTGAGTCCAACCCGGTAAGAC
ACGACTTATCGCCACTGGCAGCAGCCACTGGTAACAGGATTAGCAGAGCGAGGTATGTAGGCGGTGCTAC
AGAGTTCTTGAAGTGGTGGCCTAACTACGGCTACACTAGAAGAACAGTATTTGGTATCTGCGCTCTGCTG
AAGCCAGTTACCTTCGGAAAAAGAGTTGGTAGCTCTTGATCCGGCAAACAAACCACCGCTGGTAGCGGTG
GTTTTTTTGTTTGCAAGCAGCAGATTACGCGCAGAAAAAAAGGATCTCAAGAAGATCCTTTGATCTTTTC
TACGGGGTCTGACGCTCAGTGGAACGAAAACTCACGTTAAGGGATTTTGGTCATGAGATTATCAAAAAGG
ATCTTCACCTAGATCCTTTTAAATTAAAAATGAAGTTTTAAATCAATCTAAAGTATATATGAGTAAACTT
GGTCTGACAGTTACCAATGCTTAATCAGTGAGGCACCTATCTCAGCGATCTGTCTATTTCGTTCATCCAT
AGTTGCCTGACTCCCCGTCGTGTAGATAACTACGATACGGGAGGGCTTACCATCTGGCCCCAGTGCTGCA
ATGATACCGCGAGACCCACGCTCACCGGCTCCAGATTTATCAGCAATAAACCAGCCAGCCGGAAGGGCCG
AGCGCAGAAGTGGTCCTGCAACTTTATCCGCCTCCATCCAGTCTATTAATTGTTGCCGGGAAGCTAGAGT
AAGTAGTTCGCCAGTTAATAGTTTGCGCAACGTTGTTGCCATTGCTACAGGCATCGTGGTGTCACGCTCG
TCGTTTGGTATGGCTTCATTCAGCTCCGGTTCCCAACGATCAAGGCGAGTTACATGATCCCCCATGTTGT
GCAAAAAAGCGGTTAGCTCCTTCGGTCCTCCGATCGTTGTCAGAAGTAAGTTGGCCGCAGTGTTATCACT
CATGGTTATGGCAGCACTGCATAATTCTCTTACTGTCATGCCATCCGTAAGATGCTTTTCTGTGACTGGT
GAGTACTCAACCAAGTCATTCTGAGAATAGTGTATGCGGCGACCGAGTTGCTCTTGCCCGGCGTCAATAC
GGGATAATACCGCGCCACATAGCAGAACTTTAAAAGTGCTCATCATTGGAAAACGTTCTTCGGGGCGAAA
ACTCTCAAGGATCTTACCGCTGTTGAGATCCAGTTCGATGTAACCCACTCGTGCACCCAACTGATCTTCA
GCATCTTTTACTTTCACCAGCGTTTCTGGGTGAGCAAAAACAGGAAGGCAAAATGCCGCAAAAAAGGGAA
TAAGGGCGACACGGAAATGTTGAATACTCATACTCTTCCTTTTTCAATATTATTGAAGCATTTATCAGGG
TTATTGTCTCATGAGCGGATACATATTTGAATGTATTTAGAAAAATAAACAAATAGGGGTTCCGCGCACA
TTTCCCCGAAAAGTGCCACCTGACGTCGACGGATCGGGAGATCTCCCGATCCCCTATGGTGCACTCTCAG
TACAATCTGCTCTGATGCCGCATAGTTAAGCCAGTATCTGCTCCCTGCTTGTGTGTTGGAGGTCGCTGAG
TAGTGCGCGAGCAAAATTTAAGCTACAACAAGGCAAGGCTTGACCGACAATTGCATGAAGAATCTGCTTA
GGGTTAGGCGTTTTGCGCTGCTTCGCGATGTACGGGCCAGATATACGCGCGCGTTGACATTGATTATTGA
CTAGTTATTAATAGTAATCAATTACGGGGTCATTAGTTCATAGCCCATATATGGAGTTCCGCGTTACATA
ACTTACGGTAAATGGCCCGCCTGGCTGACCGCCCAACGACCCCCGCCCATTGACGTCAATAATGACGTAT
GTTCCCATAGTAACGCCAATAGGGACTTTCCATTGACGTCAATGGGTGGAGTATTTACGGTAAACTGCCC
ACTTGGCAGTACATCAAGTGTATCATATGCCAAGTACGCCCCCTATTGACGTCAATGACGGTAAATGGCC
CGCCTGGCATTATGCCCAGTACATGACCTTATGGGACTTTCCTACTTGGCAGTACATCTACGTATTAGTC
ATCGCTATTACCATGGTGATGCGGTTTTGGCAGTACATCAATGGGCGTGGATAGCGGTTTGACTCACGGG
GATTTCCAAGTCTCCACCCCATTGACGTCAATGGGAGTTTGTTTTGGCACCAAAATCAACGGGACTTTCC
AAAATGTCGTAACAACTCCGCCCCATTGACGCAAATGGGCGGTAGGCGTGTACGGTGGGAGGTCTATATA
AGCAGCGCGTTTTGCCTGTACTGGGTCTCTCTGGTTAGACCAGATCTGAGCCTGGGAGCTCTCTGGCTAA
CTAGGGAACCCACTGCTTAAGCCTCAATAAAGCTTGCCTTGAGTGCTTCAAGTAGTGTGTGCCCGTCTGT
TGTGTGACTCTGGTAACTAGAGATCCCTCAGACCCTTTTAGTCAGTGTGGAAAATCTCTAGCAGTGGCGC
CCGAACAGGGACTTGAAAGCGAAAGGGAAACCAGAGGAGCTCTCTCGACGCAGGACTCGGCTTGCTGAAG
CGCGCACGGCAAGAGGCGAGGGGCGGCGACTGGTGAGTACGCCAAAAATTTTGACTAGCGGAGGCTAGAA
GGAGAGAGATGGGTGCGAGAGCGTCAGTATTAAGCGGGGGAGAATTAGATCGCGATGGGAAAAAATTCGG
TTAAGGCCAGGGGGAAAGAAAAAATATAAATTAAAACATATAGTATGGGCAAGCAGGGAGCTAGAACGAT
TCGCAGTTAATCCTGGCCTGTTAGAAACATCAGAAGGCTGTAGACAAATACTGGGACAGCTACAACCATC
CCTTCAGACAGGATCAGAAGAACTTAGATCATTATATAATACAGTAGCAACCCTCTATTGTGTGCATCAA
AGGATAGAGATAAAAGACACCAAGGAAGCTTTAGACAAGATAGAGGAAGAGCAAAACAAAAGTAAGACCA
CCGCACAGCAAGCGGCCGCTGATCTTCAGACCTGGAGGAGGAGATATGAGGGACAATTGGAGAAGTGAAT
TATATAAATATAAAGTAGTAAAAATTGAACCATTAGGAGTAGCACCCACCAAGGCAAAGAGAAGAGTGGT
GCAGAGAGAAAAAAGAGCAGTGGGAATAGGAGCTTTGTTCCTTGGGTTCTTGGGAGCAGCAGGAAGCACT
ATGGGCGCAGCGTCAATGACGCTGACGGTACAGGCCAGACAATTATTGTCTGGTATAGTGCAGCAGCAGA
ACAATTTGCTGAGGGCTATTGAGGCGCAACAGCATCTGTTGCAACTCACAGTCTGGGGCATCAAGCAGCT
CCAGGCAAGAATCCTGGCTGTGGAAAGATACCTAAAGGATCAACAGCTCCTGGGGATTTGGGGTTGCTCT
GGAAAACTCATTTGCACCACTGCTGTGCCTTGGAATGCTAGTTGGAGTAATAAATCTCTGGAACAGATTT
GGAATCACACGACCTGGATGGAGTGGGACAGAGAAATTAACAATTACACAAGCTTAATACACTCCTTAAT
TGAAGAATCGCAAAACCAGCAAGAAAAGAATGAACAAGAATTATTGGAATTAGATAAATGGGCAAGTTTG
TGGAATTGGTTTAACATAACAAATTGGCTGTGGTATATAAAATTATTCATAATGATAGTAGGAGGCTTGG
TAGGTTTAAGAATAGTTTTTGCTGTACTTTCTATAGTGAATAGAGTTAGGCAGGGATATTCACCATTATC
GTTTCAGACCCACCTCCCAACCCCGAGGGGACCCGACAGGCCCGAAGGAATAGAAGAAGAAGGTGGAGAG
AGAGACAGAGACAGATCCATTCGATTAGTGAACGGATCGGCACTGCGTGCGCCAATTCTGCAGACAAATG
GCAGTATTCATCCACAATTTTAAAAGAAAAGGGGGGATTGGGGGGTACAGTGCAGGGGAAAGAATAGTAG
ACATAATAGCAACAGACATACAAACTAAAGAATTACAAAAACAAATTACAAAAATTCAAAATTTTCGGGT
TTATTACAGGGACAGCAGAGATCCAGTTTGGTTAATTAAGGTACCTTCGGGTTTATTACAGGGACAGCAG
AGATCCAGTTTGGTTAATTAAGGTACCGAGGGCCTATTTCCCATGATTCCTTCATATTTGCATATACGAT
ACAAGGCTGTTAGAGAGATAATTAGAATTAATTTGACTGTAAACACAAAGATATTAGTACAAAATACGTG
ACGTAGAAAGTAATAATTTCTTGGGTAGTTTGCAGTTTTAAAATTATGTTTTAAAATGGACTATCATATG
CTTACCGTAACTTGAAAGTATTTCGATTTCTTGGCTTTATATATCTTGTGGAAAGGACGAAACACCGGGG
ATCTTAGAAGGGATGCAGTTTTAGAGCTAGAAATAGCAAGTTAAAATAAGGCTAGTCCGTTATCAACTTG
AAAAAGTGGCACCGAGTCGGTGCTTTTTTGAATTCGCTAGCTAGGTCTTGAAAGGAGTGGGAATTGGCTC
CGGTGCCCGTCAGTGGGCAGAGCGCACATCCTCGAGGAGGGCCTATTTCCCATGATTCCTTCATATTTGC
ATATACGATACAAGGCTGTTAGAGAGATAATTAGAATTAATTTGACTGTAAACACAAAGATATTAGTACA
AAATACGTGACGTAGAAAGTAATAATTTCTTGGGTAGTTTGCAGTTTTAAAATTATGTTTTAAAATGGAC
TATCATATGCTTACCGTAACTTGAAAGTATTTCGATTTCTTGGCTTTATATATCTTGTGGAAAGGACGAA
ACACCGAGTCTACAGGATGCCACTAAGTTTTAGAGCTAGAAATAGCAAGTTAAAATAAGGCTAGTCCGTT
ATCAACTTGAAAAAGTGGCACCGAGTCGGTGCTTTTTTGAATTCGCTAGCTAGGTCTTGAAAGGAGCTAG
CTAGGTCTTGAAAGGAGTGGGAATTGGCTCCGGTGCCCGTCAGTGGGCAGAGCGCACATCGCCCACAGTC
CCCGAGAAGTTGGGGGGAGGGGTCGGCAATTGATCCGGTGCCTAGAGAAGGTGGCGCGGGGTAAACTGGG
AAAGTGATGTCGTGTACTGGCTCCGCCTTTTTCCCGAGGGTGGGGGAGAACCGTATATAAGTGCAGTAGT
CGCCGTGAACGTTCTTTTTCGCAACGGGTTTGCCGCCAGAACACAGGACCGGTTCTAGAGCGCTGCCACC
ATGGACAAGAAGTACAGCATCGGCCTGGACATCGGCACCAACTCTGTGGGCTGGGCCGTGATCACCGACG
AGTACAAGGTGCCCAGCAAGAAATTCAAGGTGCTGGGCAACACCGACCGGCACAGCATCAAGAAGAACCT
GATCGGAGCCCTGCTGTTCGACAGCGGCGAAACAGCCGAGGCCACCCGGCTGAAGAGAACCGCCAGAAGA
AGATACACCAGACGGAAGAACCGGATCTGCTATCTGCAAGAGATCTTCAGCAACGAGATGGCCAAGGTGG
ACGACAGCTTCTTCCACAGACTGGAAGAGTCCTTCCTGGTGGAAGAGGATAAGAAGCACGAGCGGCACCC
CATCTTCGGCAACATCGTGGACGAGGTGGCCTACCACGAGAAGTACCCCACCATCTACCACCTGAGAAAG
AAACTGGTGGACAGCACCGACAAGGCCGACCTGCGGCTGATCTATCTGGCCCTGGCCCACATGATCAAGT
TCCGGGGCCACTTCCTGATCGAGGGCGACCTGAACCCCGACAACAGCGACGTGGACAAGCTGTTCATCCA
GCTGGTGCAGACCTACAACCAGCTGTTCGAGGAAAACCCCATCAACGCCAGCGGCGTGGACGCCAAGGCC
ATCCTGTCTGCCAGACTGAGCAAGAGCAGACGGCTGGAAAATCTGATCGCCCAGCTGCCCGGCGAGAAGA
AGAATGGCCTGTTCGGAAACCTGATTGCCCTGAGCCTGGGCCTGACCCCCAACTTCAAGAGCAACTTCGA
CCTGGCCGAGGATGCCAAACTGCAGCTGAGCAAGGACACCTACGACGACGACCTGGACAACCTGCTGGCC
CAGATCGGCGACCAGTACGCCGACCTGTTTCTGGCCGCCAAGAACCTGTCCGACGCCATCCTGCTGAGCG
ACATCCTGAGAGTGAACACCGAGATCACCAAGGCCCCCCTGAGCGCCTCTATGATCAAGAGATACGACGA
GCACCACCAGGACCTGACCCTGCTGAAAGCTCTCGTGCGGCAGCAGCTGCCTGAGAAGTACAAAGAGATT
TTCTTCGACCAGAGCAAGAACGGCTACGCCGGCTACATTGACGGCGGAGCCAGCCAGGAAGAGTTCTACA
AGTTCATCAAGCCCATCCTGGAAAAGATGGACGGCACCGAGGAACTGCTCGTGAAGCTGAACAGAGAGGA
CCTGCTGCGGAAGCAGCGGACCTTCGACAACGGCAGCATCCCCCACCAGATCCACCTGGGAGAGCTGCAC
GCCATTCTGCGGCGGCAGGAAGATTTTTACCCATTCCTGAAGGACAACCGGGAAAAGATCGAGAAGATCC
TGACCTTCCGCATCCCCTACTACGTGGGCCCTCTGGCCAGGGGAAACAGCAGATTCGCCTGGATGACCAG
AAAGAGCGAGGAAACCATCACCCCCTGGAACTTCGAGGAAGTGGTGGACAAGGGCGCTTCCGCCCAGAGC
TTCATCGAGCGGATGACCAACTTCGATAAGAACCTGCCCAACGAGAAGGTGCTGCCCAAGCACAGCCTGC
TGTACGAGTACTTCACCGTGTATAACGAGCTGACCAAAGTGAAATACGTGACCGAGGGAATGAGAAAGCC
CGCCTTCCTGAGCGGCGAGCAGAAAAAGGCCATCGTGGACCTGCTGTTCAAGACCAACCGGAAAGTGACC
GTGAAGCAGCTGAAAGAGGACTACTTCAAGAAAATCGAGTGCTTCGACTCCGTGGAAATCTCCGGCGTGG
AAGATCGGTTCAACGCCTCCCTGGGCACATACCACGATCTGCTGAAAATTATCAAGGACAAGGACTTCCT
GGACAATGAGGAAAACGAGGACATTCTGGAAGATATCGTGCTGACCCTGACACTGTTTGAGGACAGAGAG
ATGATCGAGGAACGGCTGAAAACCTATGCCCACCTGTTCGACGACAAAGTGATGAAGCAGCTGAAGCGGC
GGAGATACACCGGCTGGGGCAGGCTGAGCCGGAAGCTGATCAACGGCATCCGGGACAAGCAGTCCGGCAA
GACAATCCTGGATTTCCTGAAGTCCGACGGCTTCGCCAACAGAAACTTCATGCAGCTGATCCACGACGAC
AGCCTGACCTTTAAAGAGGACATCCAGAAAGCCCAGGTGTCCGGCCAGGGCGATAGCCTGCACGAGCACA
TTGCCAATCTGGCCGGCAGCCCCGCCATTAAGAAGGGCATCCTGCAGACAGTGAAGGTGGTGGACGAGCT
CGTGAAAGTGATGGGCCGGCACAAGCCCGAGAACATCGTGATCGAAATGGCCAGAGAGAACCAGACCACC
CAGAAGGGACAGAAGAACAGCCGCGAGAGAATGAAGCGGATCGAAGAGGGCATCAAAGAGCTGGGCAGCC
AGATCCTGAAAGAACACCCCGTGGAAAACACCCAGCTGCAGAACGAGAAGCTGTACCTGTACTACCTGCA
GAATGGGCGGGATATGTACGTGGACCAGGAACTGGACATCAACCGGCTGTCCGACTACGATGTGGACCAT
ATCGTGCCTCAGAGCTTTCTGAAGGACGACTCCATCGACAACAAGGTGCTGACCAGAAGCGACAAGAACC
GGGGCAAGAGCGACAACGTGCCCTCCGAAGAGGTCGTGAAGAAGATGAAGAACTACTGGCGGCAGCTGCT
GAACGCCAAGCTGATTACCCAGAGAAAGTTCGACAATCTGACCAAGGCCGAGAGAGGCGGCCTGAGCGAA
CTGGATAAGGCCGGCTTCATCAAGAGACAGCTGGTGGAAACCCGGCAGATCACAAAGCACGTGGCACAGA
TCCTGGACTCCCGGATGAACACTAAGTACGACGAGAATGACAAGCTGATCCGGGAAGTGAAAGTGATCAC
CCTGAAGTCCAAGCTGGTGTCCGATTTCCGGAAGGATTTCCAGTTTTACAAAGTGCGCGAGATCAACAAC
TACCACCACGCCCACGACGCCTACCTGAACGCCGTCGTGGGAACCGCCCTGATCAAAAAGTACCCTAAGC
TGGAAAGCGAGTTCGTGTACGGCGACTACAAGGTGTACGACGTGCGGAAGATGATCGCCAAGAGCGAGCA
GGAAATCGGCAAGGCTACCGCCAAGTACTTCTTCTACAGCAACATCATGAACTTTTTCAAGACCGAGATT
ACCCTGGCCAACGGCGAGATCCGGAAGCGGCCTCTGATCGAGACAAACGGCGAAACCGGGGAGATCGTGT
GGGATAAGGGCCGGGATTTTGCCACCGTGCGGAAAGTGCTGAGCATGCCCCAAGTGAATATCGTGAAAAA
GACCGAGGTGCAGACAGGCGGCTTCAGCAAAGAGTCTATCCTGCCCAAGAGGAACAGCGATAAGCTGATC
GCCAGAAAGAAGGACTGGGACCCTAAGAAGTACGGCGGCTTCGACAGCCCCACCGTGGCCTATTCTGTGC
TGGTGGTGGCCAAAGTGGAAAAGGGCAAGTCCAAGAAACTGAAGAGTGTGAAAGAGCTGCTGGGGATCAC
CATCATGGAAAGAAGCAGCTTCGAGAAGAATCCCATCGACTTTCTGGAAGCCAAGGGCTACAAAGAAGTG
AAAAAGGACCTGATCATCAAGCTGCCTAAGTACTCCCTGTTCGAGCTGGAAAACGGCCGGAAGAGAATGC
TGGCCTCTGCCGGCGAACTGCAGAAGGGAAACGAACTGGCCCTGCCCTCCAAATATGTGAACTTCCTGTA
CCTGGCCAGCCACTATGAGAAGCTGAAGGGCTCCCCCGAGGATAATGAGCAGAAACAGCTGTTTGTGGAA
CAGCACAAGCACTACCTGGACGAGATCATCGAGCAGATCAGCGAGTTCTCCAAGAGAGTGATCCTGGCCG
ACGCTAATCTGGACAAAGTGCTGTCCGCCTACAACAAGCACCGGGATAAGCCCATCAGAGAGCAGGCCGA
GAATATCATCCACCTGTTTACCCTGACCAATCTGGGAGCCCCTGCCGCCTTCAAGTACTTTGACACCACC
ATCGACCGGAAGAGGTACACCAGCACCAAAGAGGTGCTGGACGCCACCCTGATCCACCAGAGCATCACCG
GCCTGTACGAGACACGGATCGACCTGTCTCAGCTGGGAGGCGACAAGCGACCTGCCGCCACAAAGAAGGC
TGGACAGGCTAAGAAGAAGAAAGATTACAAAGACGATGACGATAAGGGATCCGGCGCAACAAACTTCTCT
CTGCTGAAACAAGCCGGAGATGTCGAAGAGAATCCTGGACCGAAAAAGCCTGAACTCACCGCGACGTCTG
TCAGCGAGCTGATTAAGGAGAACATGCACATGAAGCTGTACATGGAGGGCACCGTGGACAACCATCACTT
CAAGTGCACATCCGAGGGCGAAGGCAAGCCCTACGAGGGCACCCAGACCATGAGAATCAAGGTGGTCGAG
GGCGGCCCTCTCCCCTTCGCCTTCGACATCCTGGCTACTAGCTTCCTCTACGGCAGCAAGACCTTCATCA
ACCACACCCAGGGCATCCCCGACTTCTTCAAGCAGTCCTTCCCTGAGGGCTTCACATGGGAGAGAGTCAC
CACATACGAAGACGGGGGCGTGCTGACCGCTACCCAGGACACCAGCCTCCAGGACGGCTGCCTCATCTAC
AACGTCAAGATCAGAGGGGTGAACTTCACATCCAACGGCCCTGTGATGCAGAAGAAAACACTCGGCTGGG
AGGCCTTCACCGAGACGCTGTACCCCGCTGACGGCGGCCTGGAAGGCAGAAACGACATGGCCCTGAAGCT
CGTGGGCGGGAGCCATCTGATCGCAAACATCAAGACCACATATAGATCCAAGAAACCCGCTAAGAACCTC
AAGATGCCTGGCGTCTACTATGTGGACTACAGACTGGAAAGAATCAAGGAGGCCAACAACGAGACCTACG
TCGAGCAGCACGAGGTGGCAGTGGCCAGATACTGCGACCTCCCTAGCAAACTGGGGCACAAGCTTAATTA
AACGCGTTAAGTCGACAATCAACCTCTGGATTACAAAATTTGTGAAAGATTGACTGGTATTCTTAACTAT
GTTGCTCCTTTTACGCTATGTGGATACGCTGCTTTAATGCCTTTGTATCATGCTATTGCTTCCCGTATGG
CTTTCATTTTCTCCTCCTTGTATAAATCCTGGTTGCTGTCTCTTTATGAGGAGTTGTGGCCCGTTGTCAG
GCAACGTGGCGTGGTGTGCACTGTGTTTGCTGACGCAACCCCCACTGGTTGGGGCATTGCCACCACCTGT
CAGCTCCTTTCCGGGACTTTCGCTTTCCCCCTCCCTATTGCCACGGCGGAACTCATCGCCGCCTGCCTTG
CCCGCTGCTGGACAGGGGCTCGGCTGTTGGGCACTGACAATTCCGTGGTGTTGTCGGGGAAATCATCGTC
CTTTCCTTGGCTGCTCGCCTGTGTTGCCACCTGGATTCTGCGCGGGACGTCCTTCTGCTACGTCCCTTCG
GCCCTCAATCCAGCGGACCTTCCTTCCCGCGGCCTGCTGCCGGCTCTGCGGCCTCTTCCGCGTCTTCGCC
TTCGCCCTCAGACGAGTCGGATCTCCCTTTGGGCCGCCTCCCCGCGTCGACTTTAAGACCAATGACTTAC
AAGGCAGCTGTAGATCTTAGCCACTTTTTAAAAGAAAAGGGGGGACTGGAAGGGCTAATTCACTCCCAAC
GAAGACAAGATCTGCTTTTTGCTTGTACTGGGTCTCTCTGGTTAGACCAGATCTGAGCCTGGGAGCTCTC
TGGCTAACTAGGGAACCCACTGCTTAAGCCTCAATAAAGCTTGCCTTGAGTGCTTCAAGTAGTGTGTGCC
CGTCTGTTGTGTGACTCTGGTAACTAGAGATCCCTCAGACCCTTTTAGTCAGTGTGGAAAATCTCTAGCA
GGGCCCGTTTAAACCCGCTGATCAGCCTCGACTGTGCCTTCTAGTTGCCAGCCATCTGTTGTTTGCCCCT
CCCCCGTGCCTTCCTTGACCCTGGAAGGTGCCACTC
Features (pLannotate 1.2.2; 38 found; start..end, strand, type, name):
    154..175     +  promoter       SV40 promoter (fragment): SV40 enhancer and early promoter
    196..624     +  rep_origin     f1 ori (sequence partly withheld): f1 bacteriophage origin of replication; arrow indicates direction of (+) strand synthesis
    638..967     +  promoter       SV40 promoter: SV40 enhancer and early promoter
   1015..1062    +  promoter       EM7 promoter: synthetic bacterial promoter&nbsp
   1081..1455    +  CDS            BleoR: antibiotic-binding protein; Sh ble from Streptoalloteichus hindustanus; confers resistance to bleomycin, phleomycin, and Zeocin™
   1465..1590    +  CDS            ble (fragment): BLE_KLEPN - Experimental evidence at protein level: Swiss-Prot protein existence level 1. Binding protein with a strong affinity to the bleomycin family of antibiotics. Binds to CL990; an antimitotic-antibiotic compound. From Klebsiella pneumoniae.
   1585..1706    +  polyA_signal   SV40 poly(A) signal: SV40 polyadenylation signal
   1777..1799    -  protein_bind   lac operator (fragment): The lac repressor binds to the lac operator to inhibit transcription in E. coli. This inhibition can be relieved by adding lactose or isopropyl-β-D-thiogalactopyranoside (IPTG). lac repressor encoded by lacI
   1803..1833    -  promoter       lac promoter: promoter for the E. coli lac operon
   1848..1869    -  protein_bind   CAP binding site: CAP binding activates transcription in the presence of cAMP. E. coli catabolite activator protein
   1882..1974    -  CDS            lacI (fragment): lac repressor; lacI; The lac repressor binds to the lac operator to inhibit transcription in E. coli. This inhibition can be relieved by adding lactose or isopropyl-β-D-thiogalactopyranoside (IPTG).
   2157..2745    -  rep_origin     ori: high-copy-number ColE1/pMB1/pBR322/pUC origin of replication
   2916..3776    -  CDS            AmpR: β-lactamase; bla; confers resistance to ampicillin, carbenicillin, and related antibiotics
   3777..3881    -  promoter       AmpR promoter: bla
   3940..3992    -  misc_feature   bom (fragment): basis of mobility region from pBR322
   4151..4530    +  enhancer       CMV enhancer: human cytomegalovirus immediate early enhancer
   4531..4730    +  promoter       CMV promoter: human cytomegalovirus (CMV) immediate early promoter
   4748..4928    +  LTR            5' LTR (truncated): truncated 5' long terminal repeat (LTR) from HIV-1
   4975..5100    +  misc_feature   HIV-1 Ψ: packaging signal of human immunodeficiency virus type 1
   5084..5447    +  CDS            HIV-1 gag (fragment): gag protein from human immunodeficiency virus 1; gag
   5593..5826    +  misc_feature   RRE: The Rev response element (RRE) of HIV-1 allows for Rev-dependent mRNA export from the nucleus to the cytoplasm.
   6203..6303    +  CDS            Rev (fragment): human immunodeficiency virus 1 (HIV-1) Rev protein; rev; enhances nuclear export of unspliced and incompletely spliced viral mRNAs
   6353..6470    +  misc_feature   cPPT/CTS: central polypurine tract and central termination sequence of HIV-1
   6573..6813    +  promoter       U6 promoter: RNA polymerase III promoter for human U6 snRNA
   6843..6918    +  misc_RNA       gRNA scaffold: guide RNA scaffold for the Streptococcus pyogenes CRISPR/Cas9 system
   6936..6954    +  CDS            small t antigen (fragment): SV40 (simian virus 40) small t antigen
   6961..6995    +  promoter       EF-1α promoter (fragment): strong constitutive promoter for human elongation factor EF-1α
   7002..7242    +  promoter       U6 promoter: RNA polymerase III promoter for human U6 snRNA
   7272..7347    +  misc_RNA       gRNA scaffold: guide RNA scaffold for the Streptococcus pyogenes CRISPR/Cas9 system
   7386..7404    +  CDS            small t antigen (fragment): SV40 (simian virus 40) small t antigen
   7430..7641    +  promoter       EF-1α core promoter: core promoter for human elongation factor EF-1α
   7666..11769   +  CDS            Cas9: Cas9 (Csn1) endonuclease from the Streptococcus pyogenes Type II CRISPR/Cas system generates RNA-guided double strand breaks in DNA
  11907..11937   +  CDS            HygR (fragment): aminoglycoside phosphotransferase from E. coli; aph(4)-Ia; confers resistance to hygromycin
  11938..12636   +  CDS            TagBFP: monomeric blue fluorescent protein mammalian codon-optimized
  12652..13240   +  misc_feature   WPRE: woodchuck hepatitis virus posttranscriptional regulatory element
  13291..13310   +  misc_feature   cPPT/CTS (fragment): central polypurine tract and central termination sequence of HIV-1
  13312..13545   +  LTR            3' LTR (ΔU3): self-inactivating 3' long terminal repeat (LTR) from HIV-1
  13577..150     +  polyA_signal   bGH poly(A) signal (across the origin): bovine growth hormone polyadenylation signal
