[The description below was written by a language model from this plasmid's Addgene catalogue record and pLannotate feature annotations shown in this document.]
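Description:
lentiCRISPRv2-sgRNAs-del-SCN8A-SVA-BFP is a lentiviral, mammalian-expression CRISPR vector of about 13.7 kb, derived from a hygromycin-selectable lentiCRISPRv2 backbone. It is built to excise an intronic SVA retrotransposon from the human SCN8A gene. In bacteria it replicates from a high-copy ColE1/pUC-type origin and is selected with ampicillin (AmpR). The backbone also carries an f1 origin and an SV40/EM7-driven BleoR cassette that lies outside the viral transfer region.

The transfer region has a self-inactivating HIV-1 design. A CMV enhancer/promoter is fused to a truncated 5' LTR to drive genomic RNA production in packaging cells. This is followed by the Ψ packaging signal, RRE for Rev-dependent export, cPPT/CTS, WPRE to enhance transcript expression, and a ΔU3 3' LTR with a downstream bGH polyadenylation signal. Between the KpnI and NheI sites sit two tandem cassettes, each pairing a human U6 Pol III promoter with a spacer and the S. pyogenes gRNA scaffold. The two guides are intended to cut on either side of the SVA element so that the intervening sequence is deleted.

Downstream, an EF-1α core promoter drives S. pyogenes Cas9. According to the record, the hygromycin resistance gene was removed and replaced by T2A and a blue fluorescent protein in frame. The annotation agrees, showing only a short residual HygR fragment directly ahead of TagBFP. Transduced cells therefore co-express Cas9 and BFP from one transcript and are identified or sorted by blue fluorescence rather than by drug selection. The associated study examined human-specific SVA insertions in neuronal maturation.
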