Addgene plasmid #202826: lentiCRISPRv2-sgRNAs-del-SCN8A-SVA-BFP
Purpose: Lentiviral vector modified to express two sgRNAs that delete the intronic SVA within the SCN8A gene with EF-1apha for Cas9 and BFP expression
Depositing lab: Matthew Anderson. Depositing organization: Beth Israel Deaconess Medical Center. Publication: Hominoid SVA-lncRNA AK057321 targets human-specific SVA retrotransposons in SCN8A and CDK5RAP2 to initiate neuronal maturation. Nadler MJS, Chang W, Ozkaynak E, Huo Y, Nong Y, Boillot M, Johnson M, Moreno A, Matthew P Anderson. Commun Biol. 2023 Mar 30;6(1):347. doi: 10.1038/s42003-023-04683-8. PubMed 36997626.
Backbone
  Vector backbone: modified version of 98291
  Backbone size w/o insert (bp): 12790
  Total vector size (bp): 13652
  Modifications to backbone: This vector was modified from Addgene 98291. The hygromycin resistance gene was excised by digestion with PshAI and MluI. T2A and blue fluorescent protein (BFP) were inserted in frame after the MluI site. Two sgRNAs were then cloned in tandem, each with their U6 promoter into digested lentiCRISPRv2-BFP vector (KpnI and NheI) using NEBuilder HiFi DNA Assembly(NEB).
  Vector type: Mammalian Expression, Lentiviral
Growth in bacteria
  Bacterial resistance: Ampicillin, 100 μg/mL
  Growth temperature: 37°C
  Growth strain: NEB Stable
  Copy number: Unknown
Gene/Insert
  Gene/Insert name: two sgRNAs (each with a U6 promoter) to delete intronic SVA within SCN8A gene
  Species: H. sapiens (human)
  Insert size (bp): 862
  Promoter: U6 - two
  Cloning method: Restriction Enzyme; 5′ cloning site KpnI (not destroyed); 3′ cloning site NheI (not destroyed)
  Sequencing primers: 5′ whole plasmid sequencing; 3′ whole plasmid sequencing
Terms and licenses: Academic/Nonprofit Terms; Industry Terms: Not Available to Industry
How to cite: lentiCRISPRv2-sgRNAs-del-SCN8A-SVA-BFP was a gift from Matthew Anderson (Addgene plasmid # 202826 ; http://n2t.net/addgene:202826 ; RRID:Addgene_202826)
